Addgene plasmid #89786: Ppj220(JBEI-13483)
Purpose: for expression of C-StrepII-3607
Depositing lab: Harry Beller. Depositing organization: Lawrence Berkeley National Laboratory. Publication: Investigation of Proposed Ladderane Biosynthetic Genes from Anammox Bacteria by Heterologous Expression in E. coli. Javidpour P, Deutsch S, Mutalik VK, Hillson NJ, Petzold CJ, Keasling JD, Beller HR. PLoS One. 2016 Mar 14;11(3):e0151087. doi: 10.1371/journal.pone.0151087. eCollection 2016. PONE-D-16-02052 PubMed 26975050.
Backbone
  Vector backbone: pET24
  Vector type: Bacterial Expression
Growth in bacteria
  Bacterial resistance: Kanamycin, 50 μg/mL
  Growth temperature: 37°C
  Growth strain: BL21(DE)
  Copy number: Unknown
Gene/Insert
  Gene/Insert name: 3607
  Tag / fusion protein: StrepII (C terminal on insert)
  Cloning method: Gibson Cloning
Terms and licenses: Academic/Nonprofit Terms; Industry Terms: Not Available to Industry
Depositor comments: Growth strain: BL21(DE), Medium Copy, Gene from Kuenenia stuttgartiensis
How to cite: Ppj220(JBEI-13483) was a gift from Harry Beller (Addgene plasmid # 89786 ; http://n2t.net/addgene:89786 ; RRID:Addgene_89786)
