[The description below was written by a language model from this plasmid's Addgene catalogue record and pLannotate feature annotations shown in this document.]
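Description:
Ppj220(JBEI-13483) is a bacterial expression plasmid built on a pET24 backbone (6,730 nt in the sequenced record) for producing the protein encoded by gene "3607" from the anammox bacterium Kuenenia stuttgartiensis with a C-terminal StrepII tag. It is maintained in E. coli through a ColE1/pBR322-type origin accompanied by the bom mobility region and the rop gene, consistent with the depositor's note that it is medium copy. Selection is by kanamycin via the aph(3')-Ia KanR gene. An f1 origin is also present. The short TcR fragments and the predicted E. coli ORF in the annotation are pBR322-derived backbone remnants rather than functional markers.

The insert, assembled by Gibson cloning, sits in a standard pET expression cassette: a T7 promoter followed by a lac operator and the T7 gene 10 ribosome binding site upstream, and a T7 terminator downstream. The plasmid carries lacI with its own promoter, so transcription is repressed until induction with IPTG in a host that supplies T7 RNA polymerase, such as the BL21(DE) strain listed. The annotation software does not recognise the insert itself, giving only a brief similarity hit to a bovine sarcosine/pipecolate oxidase near its 5' end, which hints at an oxidase-like fold but is not a stated function. The Strep-Tag II lies at the end of the open reading frame and allows Strep-Tactin affinity purification or detection. A vector-derived His-tag sequence lies just beyond it, and the record does not indicate whether it is translated. The associated work examined candidate ladderane lipid biosynthesis genes by heterologous expression in E. coli.
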