Features (pLannotate 1.2.2; 20 found; start..end, strand, type, name):
    960..1037    -  promoter       lacI promoter: lacI
   1045..1324    -  CDS            TcR (fragment): tetracycline efflux protein; tet; confers resistance to tetracycline
   1346..1364    +  promoter       T7 promoter: promoter for bacteriophage T7 RNA polymerase
   1365..1389    +  protein_bind   lac operator: The lac repressor binds to the lac operator to inhibit transcription in E. coli. This inhibition can be relieved by adding lactose or isopropyl-β-D-thiogalactopyranoside (IPTG). lac repressor encoded by lacI
   1404..1426    +  RBS            RBS: efficient ribosome binding site from bacteriophage T7 gene 10 (Olins and Rangwala, 1989)
   1500..1604    +  CDS            PIPOX (fragment): SOX_BOVIN - Experimental evidence at transcript level: Swiss-Prot protein existence level 2. Metabolizes sarcosine, L-pipecolic acid and L-proline. From Bos taurus (Bovine).
   2907..2929    +  CDS            Strep-Tag II (fragment): peptide that binds Strep-Tactin®, an engineered form of streptavidin
   2940..2957    +  CDS            9xHis (fragment): 9xHis affinity tag
   2967..3016    +  CDS            SET1 (fragment): solubility-enhancement tag derived from T7 phage gene 10B
   3024..3071    +  terminator     T7 terminator: transcription terminator for bacteriophage T7 RNA polymerase
   3108..3536    +  rep_origin     f1 ori (sequence partly withheld): f1 bacteriophage origin of replication; arrow indicates direction of (+) strand synthesis
   3589..3646    +  promoter       AmpR promoter (fragment): bla
   3655..4470    -  CDS            KanR: aminoglycoside phosphotransferase; aph(3')-Ia; confers resistance to kanamycin in bacteria or G418 (Geneticin®) in eukaryotes
   4592..5180    +  rep_origin     ori: high-copy-number ColE1/pMB1/pBR322/pUC origin of replication
   5366..5505    -  misc_feature   bom: basis of mobility region from pBR322
   5607..5798    -  CDS            rop: Rop protein, which maintains plasmids at low copy number; rop
   5815..6195    +  CDS            YPB1_ECOLX: Protein predicted: Swiss-Prot protein existence level 4. From Escherichia coli.
   6267..6558    -  CDS            TcR (fragment): tetracycline efflux protein; tet; confers resistance to tetracycline
   6573..6594    -  protein_bind   CAP binding site: CAP binding activates transcription in the presence of cAMP. E. coli catabolite activator protein
   6607..959     -  CDS            lacI (across the origin): lac repressor; lacI; The lac repressor binds to the lac operator to inhibit transcription in E. coli. This inhibition can be relieved by adding lactose or isopropyl-β-D-thiogalactopyranoside (IPTG).
>Addgene plasmid #89786 | Ppj220(JBEI-13483) | addgene full sequence | sequence record 177976 | Addgene NGS Result
GGCAACAGCTGATTGCCCTTCACCGCCTGGCCCTGAGAGAGTTGCAGCAAGCGGTCCACGCTGGTTTGCC
CCAGCAGGCGAAAATCCTGTTTGATGGTGGTTAACGGCGGGATATAACATGAGCTGTCTTCGGTATCGTC
GTATCCCACTACCGAGATATCCGCACCAACGCGCAGCCCGGACTCGGTAATGGCGCGCATTGCGCCCAGC
GCCATCTGATCGTTGGCAACCAGCATCGCAGTGGGAACGATGCCCTCATTCAGCATTTGCATGGTTTGTT
GAAAACCGGACATGGCACTCCAGTCGCCTTCCCGTTCCGCTATCGGCTGAATTTGATTGCGAGTGAGATA
TTTATGCCAGCCAGCCAGACGCAGACGCGCCGAGACAGAACTTAATGGGCCCGCTAACAGCGCGATTTGC
TGGTGACCCAATGCGACCAGATGCTCCACGCCCAGTCGCGTACCGTCTTCATGGGAGAAAATAATACTGT
TGATGGGTGTCTGGTCAGAGACATCAAGAAATAACGCCGGAACATTAGTGCAGGCAGCTTCCACAGCAAT
GGCATCCTGGTCATCCAGCGGATAGTTAATGATCAGCCCACTGACGCGTTGCGCGAGAAGATTGTGCACC
GCCGCTTTACAGGCTTCGACGCCGCTTCGTTCTACCATCGACACCACCACGCTGGCACCCAGTTGATCGG
CGCGAGATTTAATCGCCGCGACAATTTGCGACGGCGCGTGCAGGGCCAGACTGGAGGTGGCAACGCCAAT
CAGCAACGACTGTTTGCCCGCCAGTTGTTGTGCCACGCGGTTGGGAATGTAATTCAGCTCCGCCATCGCC
GCTTCCACTTTTTCCCGCGTTTTCGCAGAAACGTGGCTGGCCTGGTTCACCACGCGGGAAACGGTCTGAT
AAGAGACACCGGCATACTCTGCGACATCGTATAACGTTACTGGTTTCACATTCACCACCCTGAATTGACT
CTCTTCCGGGCGCTATCATGCCATACCGCGAAAGGTTTTGCGCCATTCGATGGTGTCCGGGATCTCGACG
CTCTCCCTTATGCGACTCCTGCATTAGGAAGCAGCCCAGTAGTAGGTTGAGGCCGTTGAGCACCGCCGCC
GCAAGGAATGGTGCATGCAAGGAGATGGCGCCCAACAGTCCCCCGGCCACGGGGCCTGCCACCATACCCA
CGCCGAAACAAGCGCTCATGAGCCCGAAGTGGCGAGCCCGATCTTCCCCATCGGTGATGTCGGCGATATA
GGCGCCAGCAACCGCACCTGTGGCGCCGGTGATGCCGGCCACGATGCGTCCGGCGTAGAGGATCGAGATC
TCGATCCCGCGAAATTAATACGACTCACTATAGGGGAATTGTGAGCGGATAACAATTCCCCTCTAGAAAT
AATTTTGTTTAACTTTAAGAAGGAGATATACATATGAGTAGCACCAAACCAATTAAACCACATATTCAAA
GTACCAAGATTGACACGCTGTATCCGAGTTACGATGTGATTGTTATTGGTGCCGGTATCGCCGGTCTGAT
TTGTGCCGCCTTCCTGGCCAAAAGTGGTAAGAAAGCCCTGCTGATTGAGCAACATTTCATTCCAGGTGGC
TACTGTACCAGCTTTAAACGTAAGGGTTTCCTGTTTGATGCGGCGGTTCATCATATTGGCGGTTGCGGTA
AATGGAGCGTGGTGGGTCGTTGTTTCAAAATGCTGGGCATCGAAATGGACTTTTACCATCTGGACCCAAT
GGATAATCTGATCTTCCCAACGTTTAGCATTGAAATTCCAGCCGATCTGGATGAATACCTGCTGCGCCTG
CAAAAGCGTTACCCACATGAAAAGGATAACATTAAGTGGTTTTTTCAAGACTTTATCCGCCTGTACCGCG
CCACCTTCCATAATGAGAAAAGTCAAATCATCGAGAAATACAAAGATATGACGTACGGCATGATGCTGGA
TCATTTCTTTGATGATAGTGAACTGAAAATGGTTCTGAGCGGCCAGTGGGGTTACGTGGGTCTGGCCCCG
AGCAAGGCCAGCGCCATTGCCATGAGCCAAATGATGATTAACTATCTGAAAGATGGTGCCTTTTTTCCAA
AGGGTGGTACCCAAGAATTTGCCAATGCCATTTTTCGTAAGTTTATCGATTTCGGCGGTCATGTTATGCT
GAGTAGTAAAGTGAAGAAAATCCTGAAGAAGGGCCCAAGTGTTAATGGTGTGAAACTGAATGACGATAAG
GAAATTCATAGCAGTGTTGTGGTGAGCAATATCGATGCGCGTCAGACCTTTTATCATCTGCTGAACGACG
GTAATGATGTGGATGCCGTTTACCTGAAAAACATTGAGGGTATGAAAGAAAGTTGTAGTTTTTTTCTGCT
GTACCTGGGTATCGGTAAAGGCATTGACCTGAATACGCTGAAGCGCGGCTTCTACCTGAGTGGTAGCAAT
TTCGACAGCATCGACAGTGAATGGATGTATATTAGTGTGCCAACCAGTATTTGTCAAGCGCTGAGTCCAC
AAAATAAGCAAATTATCAGTATCGTGGTGTACAAGAAAGAAGAGTTCTACAAAAATGTGACCGATTGGGA
ACTGCTGAAACAGAATATTGTGAGCAGTACGCTGGAGCGCCTGGAAAGTTACCTGCCGGATATTAAGAAA
CATATTGAGATCATTGAAGTTGCCACCCCAAAAACCCTGGAACGCTACACCCTGAACACGAACGGTGCCG
CGTATGGTTGGGCCGTGAGTGTTGACCAAATCTGGGAACAGCGTCTGAGCCCAACGACGCCGATTAGTGG
TCTGTATCTGGCGGGTCATTGGACGCGCCCAGGTCCAGGTATCTGCGCCGTGGTTAGTAGTGGTTGGAGT
GTGGCCAACCTGATTCTGAAAAATTGGCGTAGCGCTTGGAGCCACCCGCAGTTCGAAAAATAACTCGAGC
ACCACCACCACCACCACTGAGATCCGGCTGCTAACAAAGCCCGAAAGGAAGCTGAGTTGGCTGCTGCCAC
CGCTGAGCAATAACTAGCATAACCCCTTGGGGCCTCTAAACGGGTCTTGAGGGGTTTTTTGCTGAAAGGA
GGAACTATATCCGGATTGGCGAATGGG
[124 nt withheld, positions 3108-3231]
C
[91 nt withheld, positions 3233-3323]
A
[49 nt withheld, positions 3325-3373]
CCTTTGACGTTGGAGTCCACGTTCTTT
[37 nt withheld, positions 3401-3437]
ACCCTATCTCGGTCTATTCTTTTGATTTATAAGGGATTTTGCCGATTTCGGCCTATTGGTTAAAAAATGA
GCTGATTTAACAAAAATTTAACGCGAATTTTAACAAAATATTAACGCTTACAATTTAGGTGGCACTTTTC
GGGGAAATGTGCGCGGAACCCCTATTTGTTTATTTTTCTAAATACATTCAAATATGTATCCGCTCATGAA
TTAATTCTTAGAAAAACTCATCGAGCATCAAATGAAACTGCAATTTATTCATATCAGGATTATCAATACC
ATATTTTTGAAAAAGCCGTTTCTGTAATGAAGGAGAAAACTCACCGAGGCAGTTCCATAGGATGGCAAGA
TCCTGGTATCGGTCTGCGATTCCGACTCGTCCAACATCAATACAACCTATTAATTTCCCCTCGTCAAAAA
TAAGGTTATCAAGTGAGAAATCACCATGAGTGACGACTGAATCCGGTGAGAATGGCAAAAGTTTATGCAT
TTCTTTCCAGACTTGTTCAACAGGCCAGCCATTACGCTCGTCATCAAAATCACTCGCATCAACCAAACCG
TTATTCATTCGTGATTGCGCCTGAGCGAGACGAAATACGCGATCGCTGTTAAAAGGACAATTACAAACAG
GAATCGAATGCAACCGGCGCAGGAACACTGCCAGCGCATCAACAATATTTTCACCTGAATCAGGATATTC
TTCTAATACCTGGAATGCTGTTTTCCCGGGGATCGCAGTGGTGAGTAACCATGCATCATCAGGAGTACGG
ATAAAATGCTTGATGGTCGGAAGAGGCATAAATTCCGTCAGCCAGTTTAGTCTGACCATCTCATCTGTAA
CATCATTGGCAACGCTACCTTTGCCATGTTTCAGAAACAACTCTGGCGCATCGGGCTTCCCATACAATCG
ATAGATTGTCGCACCTGATTGCCCGACATTATCGCGAGCCCATTTATACCCATATAAATCAGCATCCATG
TTGGAATTTAATCGCGGCCTAGAGCAAGACGTTTCCCGTTGAATATGGCTCATAACACCCCTTGTATTAC
TGTTTATGTAAGCAGACAGTTTTATTGTTCATGACCAAAATCCCTTAACGTGAGTTTTCGTTCCACTGAG
CGTCAGACCCCGTAGAAAAGATCAAAGGATCTTCTTGAGATCCTTTTTTTCTGCGCGTAATCTGCTGCTT
GCAAACAAAAAAACCACCGCTACCAGCGGTGGTTTGTTTGCCGGATCAAGAGCTACCAACTCTTTTTCCG
AAGGTAACTGGCTTCAGCAGAGCGCAGATACCAAATACTGTCCTTCTAGTGTAGCCGTAGTTAGGCCACC
ACTTCAAGAACTCTGTAGCACCGCCTACATACCTCGCTCTGCTAATCCTGTTACCAGTGGCTGCTGCCAG
TGGCGATAAGTCGTGTCTTACCGGGTTGGACTCAAGACGATAGTTACCGGATAAGGCGCAGCGGTCGGGC
TGAACGGGGGGTTCGTGCACACAGCCCAGCTTGGAGCGAACGACCTACACCGAACTGAGATACCTACAGC
GTGAGCTATGAGAAAGCGCCACGCTTCCCGAAGGGAGAAAGGCGGACAGGTATCCGGTAAGCGGCAGGGT
CGGAACAGGAGAGCGCACGAGGGAGCTTCCAGGGGGAAACGCCTGGTATCTTTATAGTCCTGTCGGGTTT
CGCCACCTCTGACTTGAGCGTCGATTTTTGTGATGCTCGTCAGGGGGGCGGAGCCTATGGAAAAACGCCA
GCAACGCGGCCTTTTTACGGTTCCTGGCCTTTTGCTGGCCTTTTGCTCACATGTTCTTTCCTGCGTTATC
CCCTGATTCTGTGGATAACCGTATTACCGCCTTTGAGTGAGCTGATACCGCTCGCCGCAGCCGAACGACC
GAGCGCAGCGAGTCAGTGAGCGAGGAAGCGGAAGAGCGCCTGATGCGGTATTTTCTCCTTACGCATCTGT
GCGGTATTTCACACCGCAATGGTGCACTCTCAGTACAATCTGCTCTGATGCCGCATAGTTAAGCCAGTAT
ACACTCCGCTATCGCTACGTGACTGGGTCATGGCTGCGCCCCGACACCCGCCAACACCCGCTGACGCGCC
CTGACGGGCTTGTCTGCTCCCGGCATCCGCTTACAGACAAGCTGTGACCGTCTCCGGGAGCTGCATGTGT
CAGAGGTTTTCACCGTCATCACCGAAACGCGCGAGGCAGCTGCGGTAAAGCTCATCAGCGTGGTCGTGAA
GCGATTCACAGATGTCTGCCTGTTCATCCGCGTCCAGCTCGTTGAGTTTCTCCAGAAGCGTTAATGTCTG
GCTTCTGATAAAGCGGGCCATGTTAAGGGCGGTTTTTTCCTGTTTGGTCACTGATGCCTCCGTGTAAGGG
GGATTTCTGTTCATGGGGGTAATGATACCGATGAAACGAGAGAGGATGCTCACGATACGGGTTACTGATG
ATGAACATGCCCGGTTACTGGAACGTTGTGAGGGTAAACAACTGGCGGTATGGATGCGGCGGGACCAGAG
AAAAATCACTCAGGGTCAATGCCAGCGCTTCGTTAATACAGATGTAGGTGTTCCACAGGGTAGCCAGCAG
CATCCTGCGATGCAGATCCGGAACATAATGGTGCAGGGCGCTGACTTCCGCGTTTCCAGACTTTACGAAA
CACGGAAACCGAAGACCATTCATGTTGTTGCTCAGGTCGCAGACGTTTTGCAGCAGCAGTCGCTTCACGT
TCGCTCGCGTATCGGTGATTCATTCTGCTAACCAGTAAGGCAACCCCGCCAGCCTAGCCGGGTCCTCAAC
GACAGGAGCACGATCATGCGCACCCGTGGGGCCGCCATGCCGGCGATAATGGCCTGCTTCTCGCCGAAAC
GTTTGGTGGCGGGACCAGTGACGAAGGCTTGAGCGAGGGCGTGCAAGATTCCGAATACCGCAAGCGACAG
GCCGATCATCGTCGCGCTCCAGCGAAAGCGGTCCTCGCCGAAAATGACCCAGAGCGCTGCCGGCACCTGT
CCTACGAGTTGCATGATAAAGAAGACAGTCATAAGTGCGGCGACGATAGTCATGCCCCGCGCCCACCGGA
AGGAGCTGACTGGGTTGAAGGCTCTCAAGGGCATCGGTCGAGATCCCGGTGCCTAATGAGTGAGCTAACT
TACATTAATTGCGTTGCGCTCACTGCCCGCTTTCCAGTCGGGAAACCTGTCGTGCCAGCTGCATTAATGA
ATCGGCCAACGCGCGGGGAGAGGCGGTTTGCGTATTGGGCGCCAGGGTGGTTTTTCTTTTCACCAGTGAG
ACG
